Addgene plasmid #158628: pEN_TT 3xFLAG-MAVS
Purpose: Gateway entry vector for an inducible 3xFLAG-tagged MAVS
Depositing lab: Kevin Janes. Depositing organization: University of Virginia. Publication: Modeling the complete kinetics of coxsackievirus B3 reveals human determinants of host-cell feedback. Lopacinski AB, Sweatt AJ, Smolko CM, Gray-Gaillard E, Borgman CA, Shah M, Janes KA. Cell Syst. 2021 Apr 21;12(4):304-323.e13. doi: 10.1016/j.cels.2021.02.004. Epub 2021 Mar 18. PubMed 33740397.
Backbone
  Vector backbone: pEN_TTmiR2c_3xFLAG
  Backbone manufacturer: Addgene #83274
  Vector type: Gateway entry vector
Growth in bacteria
  Bacterial resistance: Gentamicin, 10 μg/mL
  Growth temperature: 37°C
  Growth strain: DH5alpha
  Copy number: Unknown
Gene/Insert
  Gene/Insert name: MAVS (alt names: IPS-1; VISA)
  Species: H. sapiens (human)
  Entrez Gene: MAVS (a.k.a. CARDIF, IPS-1, IPS1, VISA)
  Tag / fusion protein: 3XFLAG (N terminal on insert)
  Cloning method: Restriction Enzyme; 5′ cloning site SpeI (not destroyed); 3′ cloning site MfeI (not destroyed)
Terms and licenses: Academic/Nonprofit Terms; Industry Terms: Not Available to Industry
Depositor comments: The plasmid differs from the MAVS reference sequence at 3 positions: Q93E, Q198K, and S409F.
How to cite: pEN_TT 3xFLAG-MAVS was a gift from Kevin Janes (Addgene plasmid # 158628 ; http://n2t.net/addgene:158628 ; RRID:Addgene_158628)
