[The description below was written by a language model from this plasmid's Addgene catalogue record and pLannotate feature annotations shown in this document.]
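Description:
pEN_TT 3xFLAG-MAVS is a Gateway entry vector of about 5.5 kb, built on the pEN_TTmiR2c_3xFLAG backbone, that carries a tetracycline-inducible expression cassette for epitope-tagged human MAVS. It is propagated in E. coli from a high-copy ColE1/pUC-type origin and selected with gentamicin through the aacC1 acetyltransferase gene, which is driven by a class 1 integron Pc promoter. The gentamicin cassette appears to interrupt a kanamycin resistance gene, since only two KanR fragments flank it in the annotation, so kanamycin is not the working marker. The rrnB T1 and T2 terminators lie upstream of the recombination cassette and insulate it from read-through transcription from the backbone.

The payload lies between attL1 and attL2, so the whole unit, promoter included, can be moved by an LR Clonase reaction into an attR-containing destination vector. Within these sites, a tight TRE promoter (seven tet operators fused to a minimal CMV promoter) drives an N-terminal 3xFLAG tag, which includes an enterokinase cleavage site, followed by the MAVS coding sequence cloned between SpeI and MfeI sites that remain intact. Expression therefore depends on a tetracycline-controlled transactivator, which this plasmid does not encode and which must be supplied by the destination vector or the host cell. No polyadenylation signal is annotated within the cassette. MAVS (also called IPS-1, VISA or CARDIF) is the adaptor that acts downstream of RIG-I and MDA5 to activate NF-κB and IRF3/IRF7 and induce antiviral interferon responses. The depositor notes three differences from the reference protein: Q93E, Q198K and S409F. The construct serves as an intermediate for making inducible 3xFLAG-MAVS expression vectors and was deposited with a study modelling coxsackievirus B3 kinetics and host-cell feedback.
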