Features (pLannotate 1.2.2; 13 found; start..end, strand, type, name):
     67..166     +  protein_bind   attL1: mutant version of attL; recombination site for the Gateway® LR reaction LR Clonase™
    198..512     +  promoter       tight TRE promoter: Tet-responsive promoter PTight, consisting of seven tet operator sequences followed by the minimal CMV promoter
    521..586     +  CDS            3xFLAG: three tandem FLAG® epitope tags, followed by an enterokinase cleavage site
    593..2212    +  CDS            MAVS: MAVS_HUMAN - Also known as IPS1, KIAA1271, VISA. Experimental evidence at protein level: Swiss-Prot protein existence level 1. Required for innate immune defense against viruses (PubMed:16125763, PubMed:16127453, PubMed:16153868, PubMed:16177806, PubMed:19631370, PubMed:20451243, PubMed:23087404, PubMed:20127681, PubMed:21170385). Acts downstream of DHX33, DDX58/RIG-I and IFIH1/MDA5, which detect intracellular dsRNA produced during viral replication, to coordinate pathways leading to the activation of NF-kappa-B, IRF3 and IRF7, and to the subsequent induction of antiviral cytokines such as IFN
   2251..2350    -  protein_bind   attL2: mutant version of attL; recombination site for the Gateway® LR reaction LR Clonase™
   2473..3099    +  CDS            KanR (fragment): aminoglycoside phosphotransferase; aph(3')-Ia; confers resistance to kanamycin in bacteria or G418 (Geneticin®) in eukaryotes
   3133..3666    -  CDS            GmR: gentamycin acetyltransferase; aacC1; confers resistance to gentamycin
   3855..3883    -  promoter       Pc promoter: intI1 (promoter lies within the coding sequence); class 1 integron promoter
   3861..4208    -  CDS            YPR2_ECOLX (fragment): Protein predicted: Swiss-Prot protein existence level 4. From Escherichia coli.
   4213..4397    +  CDS            KanR (fragment): aminoglycoside phosphotransferase; aph(3')-Ia; confers resistance to kanamycin in bacteria or G418 (Geneticin®) in eukaryotes
   4540..5128    +  rep_origin     ori: high-copy-number ColE1/pMB1/pBR322/pUC origin of replication
   5296..5339    -  terminator     rrnB T1 terminator: Escherichia coli rrnB; transcription terminator T1 from the E. coli rrnB gene
   5471..17      +  terminator     rrnB T2 terminator (across the origin): transcription terminator T2 from the E. coli rrnB gene
>Addgene plasmid #158628 | pEN_TT 3xFLAG-MAVS | addgene full sequence | sequence record 324879 | Addgene NGS Result
CTGACGGATGGCCTTTTTGCGTTTCTACAAACTCTTCCTGTTAGTTAGTTACTTAAGCTCGGGCCCCAAA
TAATGATTTTATTTTGACTGATAGTGACCTGTTCGTTGCAACAAATTGATAAGCAATGCTTTTTTATAAT
GCCAACTTTGTACAAAAAAGCAGGCTTTAAAGGAACCAATTCAGTCGACTGGATCCCGAGTTTACTCCCT
ATCAGTGATAGAGAACGTATGTCGAGTTTACTCCCTATCAGTGATAGAGAACGATGTCGAGTTTACTCCC
TATCAGTGATAGAGAACGTATGTCGAGTTTACTCCCTATCAGTGATAGAGAACGTATGTCGAGTTTACTC
CCTATCAGTGATAGAGAACGTATGTCGAGTTTATCCCTATCAGTGATAGAGAACGTATGTCGAGTTTACT
CCCTATCAGTGATAGAGAACGTATGTCGAGGTAGGCGTGTACGGTGGGAGGCCTATATAAGCAGAGCTCG
TTTAGTGAACCGTCAGATCGCCACTAGATGGACTACAAAGACCATGACGGTGATTATAAAGATCATGACA
TCGATTACAAGGATGACGATGACAAGACTAGTATGCCGTTTGCTGAAGACAAGACCTATAAGTATATCTG
CCGCAATTTCAGCAATTTTTGCAATGTGGATGTTGTAGAGATTCTGCCTTACCTGCCCTGCCTCACAGCA
AGAGACCAGGATCGACTGCGGGCCACCTGCACACTCTCAGGGAACCGGGACACCCTCTGGCATCTCTTCA
ATACCCTTCAGCGGCGGCCCGGCTGGGTGGAGTACTTCATTGCGGCACTGAGGGGCTGTGAGCTAGTTGA
TCTCGCGGACGAAGTGGCCTCTGTCTACGAGAGCTACCAGCCTCGGACCTCGGACCGTCCCCCAGACCCA
CTGGAGCCACCGTCACTTCCTGCTGAGAGGCCAGGGCCCCCCACACCTGCTGCGGCCCACAGCATCCCCT
ACAACAGCTGCAGAGAGAAGGAGCCAAGTTACCCCATGCCTGTCCAGGAGACCCAGGCGCCAGAGTCCCC
AGGAGAGAATTCAGAGCAAGCCCTGCAGACGCTCAGCCCCAGAGCCATCCCAAGGAATCCAGATGGTGGC
CCCCTGGAGTCCTCCTCTGACCTGGCAGCCCTCAGCCCTCTGACCTCCAGCGGGCATCAGGAGAAGGACA
CAGAACTGGGCAGTACCCACACAGCAGGTGCGACCTCCAGCCTCACACCATCCCGTGGGCCTGTGTCTCC
ATCTGTCTCCTTCCAGCCCCTGGCCCGTTCCACCCCCAGGGCAAGCCGCTTGCCTGGACCCACAGGGTCA
GTTGTATCTACTGGCACCTCCTTCTCCTCCTCATCCCCTGGCTTGGCCTCTGCAGGGGCTGCAGAGGGTA
AACAGGGTGCAGAGAGTGACCAGGCCGAGCCTATCATCTGCTCCAGTGGGGCAGAGGCACCTGCCAACTC
TCTGCCCTCCAAAGTGCCTACCACCTTGATGCCTGTGAACACAGTGGCCCTGAAAGTGCCTGCCAACCCA
GCATCTGTCAGCACAGTGCCCTCCAAGTTGCCAACTAGCTCAAAGCCCCCTGGTGCAGTGCCTTCTAATG
CGCTCACCAATCCAGCACCATCCAAATTGCCCATCAACTCAACCCGTGCTGGCATGGTGCCATCCAAAGT
GCCTACTAGCATGGTGCTCACCAAGGTGTCTGCCAGCACAGTCCCCACTGACGGGAGCAGCAGAAATGAG
GAGACCCCAGCAGCTCCAACACCCGCCGGCGCCACTGGAGGCAGCTCAGCCTGGCTAGACAGCAGCTTTG
AGAATAGGGGCCTTGGGTCGGAGCTGAGTAAGCCTGGCGTGCTGGCATCCCAGGTAGACAGCCCGTTCTC
GGGCTGCTTCGAGGATCTTGCCATCAGTGCCAGCACCTCCTTGGGCATGGGGCCCTGCCATGGCCCAGAG
GAGAATGAGTATAAGTCCGAGGGCACCTTTGGGATCCACGTGGCTGAGAACCCCAGCATCCAGCTCCTGG
AGGGCAACCCTGGGCCACCTGCGGACCCGGATGGCGGCCCCAGGCCACAAGCCGACCGGAAGTTCCAGGA
GAGGGAGGTGCCATGCCACAGGCCCTCACCTGGGGCTCTGTGGCTCCAGGTGGCTGTGACAGGGGTGCTG
GTAGTCACACTCCTGGTGGTGCTGTACCGGCGGCGTCTGCACTAGCAATTGGAAGACTAATGCGTTTTCG
AGATATCTAGACCCAGCTTTCTTGTACAAAGTTGGCATTATAAGAAAGCATTGCTTATCAATTTGTTGCA
ACGAACAGGTCACTATCAGTCAAAATAAAATCATTATTTGCCATCCAGCTGCAGCTCTGGCCCGTGTCTC
AAAATCTCTGATGTTACATTGCACAAGATAAAAATATATCATCATGAACAATAAAACTGTCTGCTTACAT
AAACAGTAATACAAGGGGTGTTATGAGCCATATTCAACGGGAAACGTCGAGGCCGCGATTAAATTCCAAC
ATGGATGCTGATTTATATGGGTATAAATGGGCTCGCGATAATGTCGGGCAATCAGGTGCGACAATCTATC
GCTTGTATGGGAAGCCCGATGCGCCAGAGTTGTTTCTGAAACATGGCAAAGGTAGCGTTGCCAATGATGT
TACAGATGAGATGGTCAGACTAAACTGGCTGACGGAATTTATGCCTCTTCCGACCATCAAGCATTTTATC
CGTACTCCTGATGATGCATGGTTACTCACCACTGCGATCCCCGGAAAAACAGCATTCCAGGTATTAGAAG
AATATCCTGATTCAGGTGAAAATATTGTTGATGCGCTGGCAGTGTCCCTGCGCCGGTTGCATTCGATTCC
TGTTTGTAATTGTCCTTTTAACAGCGATCGCGTATTTCGTCTCGCTCAGGCGCAATCACGAATGAATAAC
GGTTTGGTTGATGCGAGTGATTTTGATGACGAGCGTAATGGCTGGCCTGTTGAACAAGTCTGGAAAGAAA
TGCATAAACTTTTGCCATTCTCACCGGATTCAGTCGTCACTCATGGTGATTTCTCACTTGATAACCTTAT
TTTTGACGAGGGGAAATTAGGCCGGGAAGCCGATCTCGGCTTGAACGAATTGTTAGGTGGCGGTACTTGG
GTCGATATCAAAGTGCATCACTTCTTCCCGTATGCCCAACTTTGTATAGAGAGCCACTGCGGGATCGTCA
CCGTAATCTGCTTGCACGTAGATCACATAAGCACCAAGCGCGTTGGCCTCATGCTTGAGGAGATTGATGA
GCGCGGTGGCAATGCCCTGCCTCCGGTGCTCGCCGGAGACTGCGAGATCATAGATATAGATCTCACTACG
CGGCTGCTCAAACTTGGGCAGAACGTAAGCCGCGAGAGCGCCAACAACCGCTTCTTGGTCGAAGGCAGCA
AGCGCGATGAATGTCTTACTACGGAGCAAGTTCCCGAGGTAATCGGAGTCCGGCTGATGTTGGGAGTAGG
TGGCTACGTCTCCGAACTCACGACCGAAAAGATCAAGAGCAGCCCGCATGGATTTGACTTGGTCAGGGCC
GAGCCTACATGTGCGAATGATGCCCATACTTGAGCCACCTAACTTTGTTTTAGGGCGACTGCCCTGCTGC
GTAACATCGTTGCTGCTGCGTAACATCGTTGCTGCTCCATAACATCAAACATCGACCCACGGCGTAACGC
GCTTGCTGCTTGGATGCCCGAGGCATAGACTGTACAAAAAAACAGTCATAACAAGCCATGAAAACCGCCA
CTGCGCCGTTACCACCGCTGCGTTCGGTCAAGGTTCTGGACCAGTTGCGTGAGCGCATACGCTACTTGCA
TTACAGTTTACGAACCGAACAGGCTTATGTCAACTGGGTTCGTGCCTTCATCCGTTTCCACGGTGTGCGT
CACCCGGCAACCTTGGGCAGCAGCGAAGTCGAGGCATTTCTGTCCTGGCTGGCGAACGAGCGCAAGGTTT
CGGTCTCCACGCATCGTCAGGCATTGGCGGCCTTGCTGTTCTTCTACGGCAAGGTGCTGTGCACGGATCT
GCCCTGGCTTCAGGAGATCGGAAGACCTCGGCCGTCGCGGCGCTTGCCGGTGGTGCTGACCCCGGATGAA
GTGGTTCGCATCCTCGGTTTTCTGGAAGGCGAGCATCGTTTGTTCGCCCAGGACTCTAGCTATAGTTCTA
GTGGTTGGCTACTAATAGGTTGTATTGATGTTGGACGAGTCGGAATCGCAGACCGATACCAGGATCTTGC
CATCCTATGGAACTGCCTCGGTGAGTTTTCTCCTTCATTACAGAAACGGCTTTTTCAAAAATATGGTATT
GATAATCCTGATATGAATAAATTGCAGTTTCATTTGATGCTCGATGAGTTTTTCTAATCAGAATTGGTTA
ATTGGTTGTAACACTGGCAGAGCATTACGCTGACTTGACGGGACGGCGCAAGCTCATGACCAAAATCCCT
TAACGTGAGTTTTCGTTCCACTGAGCGTCAGACCCCGTAGAAAAGATCAAAGGATCTTCTTGAGATCCTT
TTTTTCTGCGCGTAATCTGCTGCTTGCAAACAAAAAAACCACCGCTACCAGCGGTGGTTTGTTTGCCGGA
TCAAGAGCTACCAACTCTTTTTCCGAAGGTAACTGGCTTCAGCAGAGCGCAGATACCAAATACTGTTCTT
CTAGTGTAGCCGTAGTTAGGCCACCACTTCAAGAACTCTGTAGCACCGCCTACATACCTCGCTCTGCTAA
TCCTGTTACCAGTGGCTGCTGCCAGTGGCGATAAGTCGTGTCTTACCGGGTTGGACTCAAGACGATAGTT
ACCGGATAAGGCGCAGCGGTCGGGCTGAACGGGGGGTTCGTGCACACAGCCCAGCTTGGAGCGAACGACC
TACACCGAACTGAGATACCTACAGCGTGAGCTATGAGAAAGCGCCACGCTTCCCGAAGGGAGAAAGGCGG
ACAGGTATCCGGTAAGCGGCAGGGTCGGAACAGGAGAGCGCACGAGGGAGCTTCCAGGGGGAAACGCCTG
GTATCTTTATAGTCCTGTCGGGTTTCGCCACCTCTGACTTGAGCGTCGATTTTTGTGATGCTCGTCAGGG
GGGCGGAGCCTATGGAAAAACGCCAGCAACGCGGCCTTTTTACGGTTCCTGGCCTTTTGCTGGCCTTTTG
CTCACATGTTCTTTCCTGCGTTATCCCCTGATTCTGTGGATAACCGTATTACCGCTAGCATGGATCTCGG
GGACGTCTAACTACTAAGCGAGAGTAGGGAACTGCCAGGCATCAAATAAAACGAAAGGCTCAGTCGGAAG
ACTGGGCCTTTCGTTTTATCTGTTGTTTGTCGGTGAACGCTCTCCTGAGTAGGACAAATCCGCCGGGAGC
GGATTTGAACGTTGTGAAGCAACGGCCCGGAGGGTGGCGGGCAGGACGCCCGCCATAAACTGCCAGGCAT
CAAACTAAGCAGAAGGCCATC
