>Addgene plasmid #158628 | pEN_TT 3xFLAG-MAVS | addgene partial sequence | sequence record 317411 | pENTR4-R 5'-attttgagacacgggccaga-3'
NNNNNNNNNNNNANATGATTTTATTTTGACTGATAGTGACCTGTTCGTTGCAACAAATTGATAAGCAATG
CTTTCTTATAATGCCAACTTTGTACAAGAAAGCTGGGTCTAGATATCTCGAAAACGCATTAGTCTTCCAA
TTGCTAGTGCAGACGCCGCCGGTACAGCACCACCAGGAGTGTGACTACCAGCACCCCTGTCACAGCCACC
TGGAGCCACAGAGCCCCAGGTGAGGGCCTGTGGCATGGCACCTCCCTCTCCTGGAACTTCCGGTCGGCTT
GTGGCCTGGGGCCGCCATCCGGGTCCGCAGGTGGCCCAGGGTTGCCCTCCAGGAGCTGGATGCTGGGGTT
CTCAGCCACGTGGATCCCAAAGGTGCCCTCGGACTTATACTCATTCTCCTCTGGGCCATGGCAGGGCCCC
ATGCCCAAGGAGGTGCTGGCACTGATGGCAAGATCCTCGAAGCAGCCCGAGAACGGGCTGTCTACCTGGG
ATGCCAGCACGCCAGGCTTACTCAGCTCCGACCCAAGGCCCCTATTCTCAAAGCTGCTGTCTAGCCAGGC
TGAGCTGCCTCCAGTGGCGCCGGCGGGTGTTGGAGCTGCTGGGGTCTCCTCATTTCTGCTGCTCCCGTCA
GTGGGGACTGTGCTGGCAGACACCTTGGTGAGCACCATGCTAGTAGGCACTTTGGATGGCACCATGCCAG
CACGGGTTGAGTTGATGGGCAATTTGGATGGTGCTGGATTGGTGAGCGCATTAGAAGGCACTGCACCAGG
GGGCTTTGAGCTAGTTGGCAACTTGGANGGCACTGTGCTGACAGATGCTGGGTTGGCAGGCACTTTCAGG
GCCACTGTGTTCACAGGCATCAAGGTGGTAGGCACTTTGGAGGGCAGAGAGTTGGCAGGTGCCTCTGTCC
CACTNGNNCANATGATAGGCTCGGCCTNNCACTCTCTGCACCCTGTTTACCCTCTGCAGCCCCTGCAGAG
GCCAAGCCAGGGGATGAAGNAGNAAANNNNNNGNGN
